Addgene plasmid #177576: pAAV-hSyn-SOUL-P2A-TdTomato-WPRE-hGH-polyA
Purpose: Expresses SOUL in neuronal cell types
Depositing lab: Guoping Feng. Depositing organization: Massachusetts Institute of Technology. Publication: An Ultra-Sensitive Step-Function Opsin for Minimally Invasive Optogenetic Stimulation in Mice and Macaques. Gong X, Mendoza-Halliday D, Ting JT, Kaiser T, Sun X, Bastos AM, Wimmer RD, Guo B, Chen Q, Zhou Y, Pruner M, Wu CW, Park D, Deisseroth K, Barak B, Boyden ES, Miller EK, Halassa MM, Fu Z, Bi G, Desimone R, Feng G. Neuron. 2020 Jul 8;107(1):197. doi: 10.1016/j.neuron.2020.06.018. PubMed 32645306.
Backbone
  Vector backbone: pAAV
  Total vector size (bp): 7061
  Vector type: AAV
Growth in bacteria
  Bacterial resistance: Ampicillin, 100 μg/mL
  Growth temperature: 37°C
  Growth strain: NEB Stable
  Copy number: High Copy
Gene/Insert
  Gene/Insert name: SOUL
  Species: Chlamydomonas reinhardtii
  Insert size (bp): 927
  Promoter: hSyn
  Tag / fusion protein: tdTomato (C terminal on insert)
  Cloning method: Restriction Enzyme; 5′ cloning site AgeI (not destroyed); 3′ cloning site HpaI (not destroyed)
  Sequencing primers: 5′ gtctcagccatcgggtgtat; 3′ tacacccgatggctgagac
Terms and licenses: Academic/Nonprofit Terms; Industry Terms: Not Available to Industry
Depositor comments: SOUL is a combination of the stabilized step-function opsin (SSFO) mutations C128S and D156A with the T159C mutation in channelrhodopsin previously reported by Dr. Karl Deisseroth et. al.
How to cite: pAAV-hSyn-SOUL-P2A-TdTomato-WPRE-hGH-polyA was a gift from Guoping Feng (Addgene plasmid # 177576 ; http://n2t.net/addgene:177576 ; RRID:Addgene_177576)
