[The description below was written by a language model from this plasmid's Addgene catalogue record and pLannotate feature annotations shown in this document.]
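Description:
pAAV-hSyn-SOUL-P2A-TdTomato-WPRE-hGH-polyA is an adeno-associated virus transfer plasmid of about 7 kb, built on a pAAV backbone, for expressing the step-function opsin SOUL in neurons. In bacteria it is maintained through a high-copy ColE1/pUC-type origin and selected with ampicillin via the β-lactamase gene. An f1 phage origin is also present in the backbone. AAV2 inverted terminal repeats flank the expression cassette and allow it to be packaged into recombinant AAV particles when helper functions are supplied. The automated annotation detects one ITR in full and the other only as short fragments, which may reflect the difficulty of sequencing or matching these structured repeats rather than a true truncation; the record does not settle this.

The cassette is driven by the human synapsin I promoter, which restricts expression to neurons. It is followed by the 927 bp SOUL coding sequence, a channelrhodopsin-2 variant from Chlamydomonas reinhardtii. According to the depositor, SOUL combines the stabilized step-function opsin mutations C128S and D156A with T159C. The annotation tool labels this region ChR2(H134R), which is simply its closest library match. tdTomato lies downstream. The catalogue lists it as a C-terminal tag, but the construct name indicates a P2A self-cleaving peptide in the unannotated gap between the two reading frames, so the red reporter would be released as a separate protein marking transduced cells. A WPRE enhances transcript stability and expression, and the human growth hormone polyadenylation signal terminates the message. The associated work describes SOUL as an ultra-sensitive opsin for minimally invasive optogenetic stimulation in mice and macaques.
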