Features (pLannotate 1.2.2; 16 found; start..end, strand, type, name):
    158..298     +  repeat_region  AAV2 ITR: inverted terminal repeat of adeno-associated virus serotype 2 inverted
    303..354     -  misc_feature   bom (fragment): basis of mobility region from pBR322
    373..828     +  rep_origin     f1 ori (sequence partly withheld): f1 bacteriophage origin of replication; arrow indicates direction of (+) strand synthesis
    829..878     -  misc_feature   bom (fragment): basis of mobility region from pBR322
    980..1015    -  CDS            rop (fragment): Rop protein, which maintains plasmids at low copy number; rop
   1110..1214    +  promoter       AmpR promoter: bla
   1215..2075    +  CDS            AmpR: β-lactamase; bla; confers resistance to ampicillin, carbenicillin, and related antibiotics
   2246..2834    +  rep_origin     ori: high-copy-number ColE1/pMB1/pBR322/pUC origin of replication
   2907..2934    +  repeat_region  AAV2 ITR (fragment): inverted terminal repeat of adeno-associated virus serotype 2 inverted
   2963..2990    +  repeat_region  AAV2 ITR (fragment): inverted terminal repeat of adeno-associated virus serotype 2 inverted
   3078..3525    +  promoter       hSyn promoter: human synapsin I promoter; confers neuron-specific expression (Kügler et al., 2003)
   3579..4505    +  CDS            ChR2(H134R): H134R mutant of an N-terminal fragment of channelrhodopsin-2 from the alga Chlamydomonas reinhardtii (Nagel et al., 2005) blue light-activated cation channel
   4581..6010    +  CDS            tdTomato (fragment): tandem dimeric (pseudo-monomeric) derivative of DsRed (Shaner et al., 2004) mammalian codon-optimized
   6047..6072    +  misc_feature   MCS (fragment): pBluescript multiple cloning site
   6072..6660    +  misc_feature   WPRE: woodchuck hepatitis virus posttranscriptional regulatory element
   6692..118     +  polyA_signal   hGH poly(A) signal (across the origin): human growth hormone polyadenylation signal
>Addgene plasmid #177576 | pAAV-hSyn-SOUL-P2A-TdTomato-WPRE-hGH-polyA | addgene full sequence | sequence record 348373 | Addgene NGS Result
GGGTTTCACCATATTGGCCAGGCTGGTCTCCAACTCCTAATCTCAGGTGATCTACCCACCTTGGCCTCCC
AAATTGCTGGGATTACAGGCGTGAACCACTGCTCCCTTCCCTGTCCTTCTGATTTTGTAGGTAACCACGT
GCGGACCGAGCGGCCGCAGGAACCCCTAGTGATGGAGTTGGCCACTCCCTCTCTGCGCGCTCGCTCGCTC
ACTGAGGCCGGGCGACCAAAGGTCGCCCGACGCCCGGGCTTTGCCCGGGCGGCCTCAGTGAGCGAGCGAG
CGCGCAGCTGCCTGCAGGGGCGCCTGATGCGGTATTTTCTCCTTACGCATCTGTGCGGTATTTCACACCG
CATA
[95 nt withheld, positions 355-449]
T
[46 nt withheld, positions 451-496]
C
[141 nt withheld, positions 498-638]
CCTTTGACGTTGGAGTCCACGTTCTTT
[37 nt withheld, positions 666-702]
ACTCTATCTCGGGCTATTCTTTTGATTTATAAGGGATTTTGCCGATTTCGGTCTATTGGTTAAAAAATGA
GCTGATTTAACAAAAATTTAACGCGAATTTTAACAAAATATTAACGTTTACAATTTTATGGTGCACTCTC
AGTACAATCTGCTCTGATGCCGCATAGTTAAGCCAGCCCCGACACCCGCCAACACCCGCTGACGCGCCCT
GACGGGCTTGTCTGCTCCCGGCATCCGCTTACAGACAAGCTGTGACCGTCTCCGGGAGCTGCATGTGTCA
GAGGTTTTCACCGTCATCACCGAAACGCGCGAGACGAAAGGGCCTCGTGATACGCCTATTTTTATAGGTT
AATGTCATGATAATAATGGTTTCTTAGACGTCAGGTGGCACTTTTCGGGGAAATGTGCGCGGAACCCCTA
TTTGTTTATTTTTCTAAATACATTCAAATATGTATCCGCTCATGAGACAATAACCCTGATAAATGCTTCA
ATAATATTGAAAAAGGAAGAGTATGAGTATTCAACATTTCCGTGTCGCCCTTATTCCCTTTTTTGCGGCA
TTTTGCCTTCCTGTTTTTGCTCACCCAGAAACGCTGGTGAAAGTAAAAGATGCTGAAGATCAGTTGGGTG
CACGAGTGGGTTACATCGAACTGGATCTCAACAGCGGTAAGATCCTTGAGAGTTTTCGCCCCGAAGAACG
TTTTCCAATGATGAGCACTTTTAAAGTTCTGCTATGTGGCGCGGTATTATCCCGTATTGACGCCGGGCAA
GAGCAACTCGGTCGCCGCATACACTATTCTCAGAATGACTTGGTTGAGTACTCACCAGTCACAGAAAAGC
ATCTTACGGATGGCATGACAGTAAGAGAATTATGCAGTGCTGCCATAACCATGAGTGATAACACTGCGGC
CAACTTACTTCTGACAACGATCGGAGGACCGAAGGAGCTAACCGCTTTTTTGCACAACATGGGGGATCAT
GTAACTCGCCTTGATCGTTGGGAACCGGAGCTGAATGAAGCCATACCAAACGACGAGCGTGACACCACGA
TGCCTGTAGCAATGGCAACAACGTTGCGCAAACTATTAACTGGCGAACTACTTACTCTAGCTTCCCGGCA
ACAATTAATAGACTGGATGGAGGCGGATAAAGTTGCAGGACCACTTCTGCGCTCGGCCCTTCCGGCTGGC
TGGTTTATTGCTGATAAATCTGGAGCCGGTGAGCGTGGGTCTCGCGGTATCATTGCAGCACTGGGGCCAG
ATGGTAAGCCCTCCCGTATCGTAGTTATCTACACGACGGGGAGTCAGGCAACTATGGATGAACGAAATAG
ACAGATCGCTGAGATAGGTGCCTCACTGATTAAGCATTGGTAACTGTCAGACCAAGTTTACTCATATATA
CTTTAGATTGATTTAAAACTTCATTTTTAATTTAAAAGGATCTAGGTGAAGATCCTTTTTGATAATCTCA
TGACCAAAATCCCTTAACGTGAGTTTTCGTTCCACTGAGCGTCAGACCCCGTAGAAAAGATCAAAGGATC
TTCTTGAGATCCTTTTTTTCTGCGCGTAATCTGCTGCTTGCAAACAAAAAAACCACCGCTACCAGCGGTG
GTTTGTTTGCCGGATCAAGAGCTACCAACTCTTTTTCCGAAGGTAACTGGCTTCAGCAGAGCGCAGATAC
CAAATACTGTTCTTCTAGTGTAGCCGTAGTTAGGCCACCACTTCAAGAACTCTGTAGCACCGCCTACATA
CCTCGCTCTGCTAATCCTGTTACCAGTGGCTGCTGCCAGTGGCGATAAGTCGTGTCTTACCGGGTTGGAC
TCAAGACGATAGTTACCGGATAAGGCGCAGCGGTCGGGCTGAACGGGGGGTTCGTGCACACAGCCCAGCT
TGGAGCGAACGACCTACACCGAACTGAGATACCTACAGCGTGAGCTATGAGAAAGCGCCACGCTTCCCGA
AGGGAGAAAGGCGGACAGGTATCCGGTAAGCGGCAGGGTCGGAACAGGAGAGCGCACGAGGGAGCTTCCA
GGGGGAAACGCCTGGTATCTTTATAGTCCTGTCGGGTTTCGCCACCTCTGACTTGAGCGTCGATTTTTGT
GATGCTCGTCAGGGGGGCGGAGCCTATGGAAAAACGCCAGCAACGCGGCCTTTTTACGGTTCCTGGCCTT
TTGCTGGCCTTTTGCTCACATGTCCTGCAGGCAGCTGCGCGCTCGCTCGCTCACTGAGGCCGCCCGGGCG
TCGGGCGACCTTTGGTCGCCCGGCCTCAGTGAGCGAGCGAGCGCGCAGAGAGGGAGTGGCCAACTCCATC
ACTAGGGGTTCCTGCGGCCGCACGCGTTTAATTAAGTGTCTAGACTGCAGAGGGCCCTGCGTATGAGTGC
AAGTGGGTTTTAGGACCAGGATGAGGCGGGGTGGGGGTGCCTACCTGACGACCGACCCCGACCCACTGGA
CAAGCACCCAACCCCCATTCCCCAAATTGCGCATCCCCTATCAGAGAGGGGGAGGGGAAACAGGATGCGG
CGAGGCGCGTGCGCACTGCCAGCTTCAGCACCGCGGACAGTGCCTTCGCCCCCGCCTGGCGGCGCGCGCC
ACCGCCGCCTCAGCACTGAAGGCGCGCTGACGTCACTCGCCGGTCCCCCGCAAACTCCCCTTCCCGGCCA
CCTTGGTCGCGTCCGCGCCGCCGCCGGCCCAGCCGGACCGCACCACGCGAGGCGCGAGATAGGGGGGCAC
GGGCGCGACCATCTGCGCTGCGGCGCCGGCGACTCAGCGCTGCCTCAGTCTGCGGTGGGCAGCGGAGGAG
TCGTGTCGTGCCTGAGAGCGCAGTCGAGAAACCGGCTAGAGGATCCTTCGAAACCGGTGCTAGCGCGGCC
GCCACCATGGACTATGGCGGCGCTTTGTCTGCCGTCGGACGCGAACTTTTGTTCGTTACTAATCCTGTGG
TGGTGAACGGGTCCGTCCTGGTCCCTGAGGATCAATGTTACTGTGCCGGATGGATTGAATCTCGCGGCAC
GAACGGCGCTCAGACCGCGTCAAATGTCCTGCAGTGGCTTGCAGCAGGATTCAGCATTTTGCTGCTGATG
TTCTATGCCTACCAAACCTGGAAATCTACATGCGGCTGGGAGGAGATCTATGTGTGCGCCATTGAAATGG
TTAAGGTGATTCTCGAGTTCTTTTTTGAGTTTAAGAATCCCTCTATGCTCTACCTTGCCACAGGACACCG
GGTGCAGTGGCTGCGCTATGCAGAGTGGCTGCTCACTTCTCCTGTCATCCTTATCCACCTGAGCAACCTC
ACCGGCCTGAGCAACGACTACAGCAGGAGAACCATGGGACTCCTTGTCTCAGCCATCGGGTGTATCGTGT
GGGGGGCTACCAGCGCCATGGCAACCGGCTATGTTAAAGTCATCTTCTTTTGTCTTGGATTGTGCTATGG
CGCGAACACATTTTTTCACGCCGCCAAAGCATATATCGAGGGTTATCATACTGTGCCAAAGGGTCGGTGC
CGCCAGGTCGTGACCGGCATGGCATGGCTGTTTTTCGTGAGCTGGGGTATGTTCCCAATTCTCTTCATTT
TGGGGCCCGAAGGTTTTGGCGTCCTGAGCGTCTATGGCTCCACCGTAGGTCACACGATTATTGATCTGAT
GAGTAAAAATTGTTGGGGGTTGTTGGGACACTACCTGCGCGTCCTGATCCACGAGCACATATTGATTCAC
GGAGATATCCGCAAAACCACCAAACTGAACATCGGCGGAACGGAGATCGAGGTCGAGACTCTCGTCGAAG
ACGAAGCCGAGGCCGGAGCCGTGCCAGTTAACGGAAGCGGAGCCACTAACTTCTCCCTGTTGAAACAAGC
AGGGGATGTCGAAGAGAATCCCGGGCCAATGGTGAGCAAGGGCGAGGAGGTCATCAAAGAGTTCATGCGC
TTCAAGGTGCGCATGGAGGGCTCCATGAACGGCCACGAGTTCGAGATCGAGGGCGAGGGCGAGGGCCGCC
CCTACGAGGGCACCCAGACCGCCAAGCTGAAGGTGACCAAGGGCGGCCCCCTGCCCTTCGCCTGGGACAT
CCTGTCCCCCCAGTTCATGTACGGCTCCAAGGCGTACGTGAAGCACCCCGCCGACATCCCCGATTACAAG
AAGCTGTCCTTCCCCGAGGGCTTCAAGTGGGAGCGCGTGATGAACTTCGAGGACGGCGGTCTGGTGACCG
TGACCCAGGACTCCTCCCTGCAGGACGGCACGCTGATCTACAAGGTGAAGATGCGCGGCACCAACTTCCC
CCCCGACGGCCCCGTAATGCAGAAGAAGACCATGGGCTGGGAGGCCTCCACCGAGCGCCTGTACCCCCGC
GACGGCGTGCTGAAGGGCGAGATCCACCAGGCCCTGAAGCTGAAGGACGGCGGCCACTACCTGGTGGAGT
TCAAGACCATCTACATGGCCAAGAAGCCCGTGCAACTGCCCGGCTACTACTACGTGGACACCAAGCTGGA
CATCACCTCCCACAACGAGGACTACACCATCGTGGAACAGTACGAGCGCTCCGAGGGCCGCCACCACCTG
TTCCTGGGGCATGGCATCGGCAGCACCGGCAGCGGCAGCTCCGGCACCGCCTCCTCCGAGGACAACAACA
TGGCCGTCATCAAAGAGTTCATGCGCTTCAAGGTGCGCATGGAGGGCTCCATGAACGGCCACGAGTTCGA
GATCGAGGGCGAGGGCGAGGGCCGCCCCTACGAGGGCACCCAGACCGCCAAGCTGAAGGTGACCAAGGGC
GGCCCCCTGCCCTTCGCCTGGGACATCCTGTCCCCCCAGTTCATGTACGGCTCCAAGGCGTACGTGAAGC
ACCCCGCCGACATCCCCGATTACAAGAAGCTGTCCTTCCCCGAGGGCTTCAAGTGGGAGCGCGTGATGAA
CTTCGAGGACGGCGGTCTGGTGACCGTGACCCAGGACTCCTCCCTGCAGGACGGCACGCTGATCTACAAG
GTGAAGATGCGCGGCACCAACTTCCCCCCCGACGGCCCCGTAATGCAGAAGAAGACCATGGGCTGGGAGG
CCTCCACCGAGCGCCTGTACCCCCGCGACGGCGTGCTGAAGGGCGAGATCCACCAGGCCCTGAAGCTGAA
GGACGGCGGCCACTACCTGGTGGAGTTCAAGACCATCTACATGGCCAAGAAGCCCGTGCAACTGCCCGGC
TACTACTACGTGGACACCAAGCTGGACATCACCTCCCACAACGAGGACTACACCATCGTGGAACAGTACG
AGCGCTCCGAGGGCCGCCACCACCTGTTCCTGTACGGCATGGACGAGCTGTACAAGTAAGGCGCGAATCG
CGAGTCGACGGCGCGCCCCTGCAGGGAATTCGATATCAAGCTTATCGATAATCAACCTCTGGATTACAAA
ATTTGTGAAAGATTGACTGGTATTCTTAACTATGTTGCTCCTTTTACGCTATGTGGATACGCTGCTTTAA
TGCCTTTGTATCATGCTATTGCTTCCCGTATGGCTTTCATTTTCTCCTCCTTGTATAAATCCTGGTTGCT
GTCTCTTTATGAGGAGTTGTGGCCCGTTGTCAGGCAACGTGGCGTGGTGTGCACTGTGTTTGCTGACGCA
ACCCCCACTGGTTGGGGCATTGCCACCACCTGTCAGCTCCTTTCCGGGACTTTCGCTTTCCCCCTCCCTA
TTGCCACGGCGGAACTCATCGCCGCCTGCCTTGCCCGCTGCTGGACAGGGGCTCGGCTGTTGGGCACTGA
CAATTCCGTGGTGTTGTCGGGGAAATCATCGTCCTTTCCTTGGCTGCTCGCCTATGTTGCCACCTGGATT
CTGCGCGGGACGTCCTTCTGCTACGTCCCTTCGGCCCTCAATCCAGCGGACCTTCCTTCCCGCGGCCTGC
TGCCGGCTCTGCGGCCTCTTCCGCGTCTTCGCCTTCGCCCTCAGACGAGTCGGATCTCCCTTTGGGCCGC
CTCCCCGCATCGATACCGAGCGCTGCTCGAGAGATCTACGGGTGGCATCCCTGTGACCCCTCCCCAGTGC
CTCTCCTGGCCCTGGAAGTTGCCACTCCAGTGCCCACCAGCCTTGTCCTAATAAAATTAAGTTGCATCAT
TTTGTCTGACTAGGTGTCCTTCTATAATATTATGGGGTGGAGGGGGGTGGTATGGAGCAAGGGGCAAGTT
GGGAAGACAACCTGTAGGGCCTGCGGGGTCTATTGGGAACCAAGCTGGAGTGCAGTGGCACAATCTTGGC
TCACTGCAATCTCCGCCTCCTGGGTTCAAGCGATTCTCCTGCCTCAGCCTCCCGAGTTGTTGGGATTCCA
GGCATGCATGACCAGGCTCAGCTAATTTTTGTTTTTTTGGTAGAGACG
